Addgene plasmid #27166: pCMV-BiP-Myc-KDEL P495L
Depositing lab: Ron Prywes. Depositing organization: Columbia University. Publication: ER stress regulation of ATF6 localization by dissociation of BiP/GRP78 binding and unmasking of Golgi localization signals. Shen J, Chen X, Hendershot L, Prywes R. Dev Cell. 2002 Jul . 3(1):99-111. 10.1016/S1534-5807(02)00203-4 PubMed 12110171.
Backbone
  Vector backbone: pCMV
  Vector type: Mammalian Expression
Growth in bacteria
  Bacterial resistance: Ampicillin, 100 μg/mL
  Growth temperature: 37°C
  Growth strain: DH5alpha
  Copy number: High Copy
Gene/Insert
  Gene/Insert name: BiP
  Species: H. sapiens (human)
  Mutation: Peptide Binding Mutant: P495L
  Entrez Gene: HSPA5 (a.k.a. BIP, GRP78, HEL-S-89n)
  Tag / fusion protein: Myc (C terminal on insert); KDEL (C terminal on insert)
  Cloning method: Restriction Enzyme; 5′ cloning site HindIII (unknown if destroyed); 3′ cloning site XbaI (unknown if destroyed)
  Sequencing primers: 5′ CMV-F
Terms and licenses: Academic/Nonprofit Terms; Industry Terms: Not Available to Industry
How to cite: pCMV-BiP-Myc-KDEL P495L was a gift from Ron Prywes (Addgene plasmid # 27166 ; http://n2t.net/addgene:27166 ; RRID:Addgene_27166)
