[The description below was written by a language model from this plasmid's Addgene catalogue record.]
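Description:
pCMV-BiP-Myc-KDEL P495L is a mammalian expression plasmid built on a pCMV backbone. It is maintained in E. coli as a high-copy plasmid under ampicillin selection. The record does not provide a feature table, so the bacterial origin, the polyadenylation signal and any mammalian selection marker are not stated. The vector name and the use of a CMV forward sequencing primer indicate that the insert is driven by the cytomegalovirus immediate-early promoter, which gives strong constitutive expression in transfected mammalian cells.

The insert is human BiP (HSPA5, also known as GRP78), the major Hsp70-family chaperone of the endoplasmic reticulum, cloned between HindIII and XbaI sites. It carries a P495L substitution, which the record describes as a peptide-binding mutant. A Myc epitope is fused at the C terminus for detection or immunoprecipitation and is followed by a KDEL sequence. KDEL is the ER retrieval signal normally found at the extreme C terminus of BiP. Placing it after the tag keeps it terminal, so the tagged protein should still be retained in the ER rather than secreted.

The associated publication concerns the regulation of ATF6 localization during ER stress through dissociation of BiP and unmasking of Golgi localization signals. In that context the construct is suited to expressing a tagged, substrate-binding-defective BiP in cultured cells. Comparing it with other BiP forms can test how far BiP's peptide-binding function contributes to its interactions with client or sensor proteins such as ATF6 and to unfolded protein response signalling.
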