>Addgene plasmid #27166 | pCMV-BiP-Myc-KDEL P495L | addgene partial sequence | sequence record 33481 | 27166 with hGH-pA-R
CTTCCACTTGCCCCTTGCTCCATACCACCCCCCTCCACCCCATAATATTATAGAAGGACACCTAGTCAGA
CAAAATGATGCAACTTAATTTTATTAGGACAAGGCTGGTGGGCACTGGAGTGGCAACTTCCAGGGCCAGG
AGAGGCACTGGGGAGGGGTCACAGGGATGCCACCCGGGATCACTACTTGTCATCGTCATCCTTGTAGTCG
ATGTCATGATCTTTATAATCACCGTCATGGTCTTTGTAGTCAGCCCGGGATCCTCTAGACTACAGCTCGT
CCTTCAGATCCTCTTCTGAGATGAGTTTTTGTTCGAAGGGCCCTCTAGCCAACTCATCTTTTTCTGCTGT
ATCCTCTTCACCAGTTGGGGGAGGGCCTGCACTTCCATAGAGTTTGCTGATAATTGGTTGAACAATTTCT
TCCAGTTCCTTCTTCTTAGCTTTGAAGTCTTCAATGTCAGCATCTTGGTGGCTTTCCAGCCATTCAATCT
TTTCTTCTACAGCTTTTTCCATGGTCTCCTTATCTTCAGAGGAAAGTTTACCTCCCAGCTTTTCTTTATC
TCCAATCTGATTCTTTAGAGAATAGGCATAGCTTTCCAACTCATTTCTAGTATCAATGCGCTCCTTGAGC
TTTTTGTCTTCCTCAGCAAACTTCTCAGCATCATTAACCATCCTTTCGATTTCTTCAGGTGTCAGGCGAT
TCTGGTCATTGGTGATTGTGATCTTATTTTTGTTCCCTGTACCCTTGTCTTCAGCTGTCACTCGAAGAAT
ACCATTCACATCTATCTCAAAGGTGACTTCAATCTGTAGGACCCCACGAGGAGCAGGAGGAATTCCAGTC
AGATCAAATGTACCCAGAAGATGATTGTCTTTTGTCAGGGGTCTTTCACCTTCAAACTGTGAATGT
